Addgene plasmid #235089: pCAG-SpyTag-Flag-SRSF1-V5-mCherry
Purpose: SRSF1 mCherry fusion protein without MCP domain
Depositing lab: Mitchell Guttman. Depositing organization: California Institute of Technology. Publication: Genome organization around nuclear speckles drives mRNA splicing efficiency. Bhat P, Chow A, Emert B, Ettlin O, Quinodoz SA, Strehle M, Takei Y, Burr A, Goronzy IN, Chen AW, Huang W, Ferrer JLM, Soehalim E, Goh ST, Chari T, Sullivan DK, Blanco MR, Guttman M. Nature. 2024 May;629(8014):1165-1173. doi: 10.1038/s41586-024-07429-6. Epub 2024 May 8. PubMed 38720076.
Backbone
  Vector backbone: pCAG-NSTF-DEST-V5-mCherry
  Vector type: Mammalian Expression
Growth in bacteria
  Bacterial resistance: Ampicillin, 100 μg/mL
  Growth temperature: 37°C
  Growth strain: DH5alpha
  Copy number: High Copy
Gene/Insert
  Gene/Insert name: pCAG-SpyTag-Flag-SRSF1-V5-mCherry
  Species: H. sapiens (human)
  Entrez Gene: SRSF1 (a.k.a. ASF, NEDFBA, SF2, SF2p33, SFRS1, SRp30a)
  Promoter: CAG
  Cloning method: Gateway Cloning
Terms and licenses: Academic/Nonprofit Terms; Industry Terms: Not Available to Industry
How to cite: pCAG-SpyTag-Flag-SRSF1-V5-mCherry was a gift from Mitchell Guttman (Addgene plasmid # 235089 ; http://n2t.net/addgene:235089 ; RRID:Addgene_235089)
