[The description below was written by a language model from this plasmid's Addgene catalogue record and pLannotate feature annotations shown in this document.]
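Description:
pCAG-SpyTag-Flag-SRSF1-V5-mCherry is an 8.1 kb mammalian expression plasmid built by Gateway recombination into the destination vector pCAG-NSTF-DEST-V5-mCherry. It is maintained in E. coli through a high-copy ColE1/pUC-type origin and an ampicillin resistance (β-lactamase) gene. An SV40 origin and fragments of the SV40 promoter and lac regulatory region are also annotated in the backbone; these look like remnants of the parental vectors.

Expression is driven by the CAG promoter, annotated here as its component parts: the CMV immediate-early enhancer, the chicken β-actin promoter and the chimeric β-actin/β-globin intron, a combination that gives strong constitutive transcription in most mammalian cell types. The open reading frame encodes human SRSF1 (also known as ASF/SF2), a serine/arginine-rich splicing factor, flanked by attB1 and attB2 sites left by Gateway cloning. Upstream sits an N-terminal tag region that includes FLAG; the SpyTag implied by the name was not picked up as a separate feature in the table. Downstream, SRSF1 is followed by a V5 epitope and mCherry, which are positioned to form a red fluorescent fusion protein. After mCherry, an EMCV IRES leads into the puromycin N-acetyltransferase gene and a bGH polyadenylation signal, so the fusion and the puromycin marker appear to be translated from a single bicistronic transcript, allowing selection of expressing cells.

The record describes the construct as an SRSF1-mCherry fusion lacking an MCP domain. This suggests it serves as a non-tethering control alongside MCP-containing versions, although the record does not spell this out. The tags would also support imaging, immunodetection or SpyCatcher-based capture of SRSF1.
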