Features (pLannotate 1.2.2; 27 found; start..end, strand, type, name):
     24..623     +  CDS            PuroR: puromycin N-acetyltransferase; pac from Streptomyces alboniger; confers resistance to puromycin
    710..934     +  polyA_signal   bGH poly(A) signal: bovine growth hormone polyadenylation signal
    938..954     +  promoter       SV40 promoter (fragment): SV40 enhancer and early promoter
   1005..1021    -  protein_bind   lac operator: The lac repressor binds to the lac operator to inhibit transcription in E. coli. This inhibition can be relieved by adding lactose or isopropyl-β-D-thiogalactopyranoside (IPTG). lac repressor encoded by lacI
   1029..1059    -  promoter       lac promoter: promoter for the E. coli lac operon
   1074..1095    -  protein_bind   CAP binding site: CAP binding activates transcription in the presence of cAMP. E. coli catabolite activator protein
   1108..1147    -  CDS            lacI (fragment): lac repressor; lacI; The lac repressor binds to the lac operator to inhibit transcription in E. coli. This inhibition can be relieved by adding lactose or isopropyl-β-D-thiogalactopyranoside (IPTG).
   1154..1176    +  promoter       SV40 promoter (fragment): SV40 enhancer and early promoter
   1200..1335    +  rep_origin     SV40 ori: SV40 origin of replication
   1355..1489    +  polyA_signal   SV40 poly(A) signal: SV40 polyadenylation signal
   1491..1545    -  CDS            lacI (fragment): lac repressor; lacI; The lac repressor binds to the lac operator to inhibit transcription in E. coli. This inhibition can be relieved by adding lactose or isopropyl-β-D-thiogalactopyranoside (IPTG).
   1728..2316    -  rep_origin     ori: high-copy-number ColE1/pMB1/pBR322/pUC origin of replication
   2487..3347    -  CDS            AmpR: β-lactamase; bla; confers resistance to ampicillin, carbenicillin, and related antibiotics
   3348..3364    -  promoter       AmpR promoter (fragment): bla
   3940..4074    +  polyA_signal   SV40 poly(A) signal: SV40 polyadenylation signal
   4088..4467    +  enhancer       CMV enhancer: human cytomegalovirus immediate early enhancer
   4469..4750    +  promoter       chicken β-actin promoter: No description available
   4751..5767    +  intron         chimeric intron: chimera between introns from chicken β-actin and rabbit β-globin
   5765..5821    +  CDS            HBB (fragment): HBB_LEPEU - Experimental evidence at protein level: Swiss-Prot protein existence level 1. Involved in oxygen transport from the lung to the various peripheral tissues. From Lepus europaeus (European hare).
   5915..5935    +  CDS            FLAG (fragment): FLAG® epitope tag, followed by an enterokinase cleavage site
   5946..5963    +  protein_bind   attB1 (fragment): mutant version of attB; core recombination site for the Gateway® BP reaction BP Clonase™
   5969..6712    +  CDS            SRSF1: SRSF1_HUMAN - Also known as ASF, SF2, SF2P33, SFRS1. Experimental evidence at protein level: Swiss-Prot protein existence level 1. Plays a role in preventing exon skipping, ensuring the accuracy of splicing and regulating alternative splicing. Interacts with other spliceosomal components, via the RS domains, to form a bridge between the 5'- and 3'-splice site binding components, U1 snRNP and U2AF. Can stimulate binding of U1 snRNP to a 5'-splice site- containing pre-mRNA. Binds to purine-rich RNA sequences, either the octamer, 5'-RGAAGAAC-3' (r=A or G) or the decamers, AGGACAGAGC/AGGACGAAGC. B
   6714..6738    -  protein_bind   attB2: mutant version of attB; recombination site for the Gateway® BP reaction BP Clonase™
   6746..6787    +  CDS            V5 tag: epitope tag from simian virus 5
   6788..7498    +  CDS            mCherry: monomeric derivative of DsRed fluorescent protein (Shaner et al., 2004) mammalian codon-optimized
   7553..7576    -  misc_feature   MCS (fragment): pBluescript multiple cloning site
   7696..10      +  misc_feature   IRES (across the origin): internal ribosome entry site (IRES) of the encephalomyocarditis virus (EMCV)
>Addgene plasmid #235089 | pCAG-SpyTag-Flag-SRSF1-V5-mCherry | addgene full sequence | sequence record 471946 | Addgene NGS Result
ACGATGATAATATGGCCACAACCATGACCGAGTACAAGCCCACGGTGCGCCTCGCCACCCGCGACGACGT
CCCCAGGGCCGTACGCACCCTCGCCGCCGCGTTCGCCGACTACCCCGCCACGCGCCACACCGTCGATCCG
GACCGCCACATCGAGCGGGTCACCGAGCTGCAAGAACTCTTCCTCACGCGCGTCGGGCTCGACATCGGCA
AGGTGTGGGTCGCGGACGACGGCGCCGCGGTGGCGGTCTGGACCACGCCGGAGAGCGTCGAAGCGGGGGC
GGTGTTCGCCGAGATCGGCCCGCGCATGGCCGAGTTGAGCGGTTCCCGGCTGGCCGCGCAGCAACAGATG
GAAGGCCTCCTGGCGCCGCACCGGCCCAAGGAGCCCGCGTGGTTCCTGGCCACCGTCGGCGTCTCGCCCG
ACCACCAGGGCAAGGGTCTGGGCAGCGCCGTCGTGCTCCCCGGAGTGGAGGCGGCCGAGCGCGCCGGGGT
GCCCGCCTTCCTGGAGACCTCCGCGCCCCGCAACCTCCCCTTCTACGAGCGGCTCGGCTTCACCGTCACC
GCCGACGTCGAGGTGCCCGAAGGACCGCGCACCTGGTGCATGACCCGCAAGCCCGGTGCCTGACGCCCGC
CCCACGACCCGCAGCGCCCGACCGAAAGGAGCGCACGACCCCATGCATCGATGATCTAGAGCTCGCTGAT
CAGCCTCGACTGTGCCTTCTAGTTGCCAGCCATCTGTTGTTTGCCCCTCCCCCGTGCCTTCCTTGACCCT
GGAAGGTGCCACTCCCACTGTCCTTTCCTAATAAAATGAGGAAATTGCATCGCATTGTCTGAGTAGGTGT
CATTCTATTCTGGGGGGTGGGGTGGGGCAGGACAGCAAGGGGGAGGATTGGGAAGACAATAGCAGGCATG
CTGGGGATGCGGTGGGCTCTATGGCTTCTGAGGCGGAAAGAACCTGCAGCCCAAGCTTGGCGTAATCATG
GTCATAGCTGTTTCCTGTGTGAAATTGTTATCCGCTCACAATTCCACACAACATACGAGCCGGAAGCATA
AAGTGTAAAGCCTGGGGTGCCTAATGAGTGAGCTAACTCACATTAATTGCGTTGCGCTCACTGCCCGCTT
TCCAGTCGGGAAACCTGTCGTGCCAGCGGATCCGCATCTCAATTAGTCAGCAACCATAGTCCCGCCCCTA
ACTCCGCCCATCCCGCCCCTAACTCCGCCCAGTTCCGCCCATTCTCCGCCCCATGGCTGACTAATTTTTT
TTATTTATGCAGAGGCCGAGGCCGCCTCGGCCTCTGAGCTATTCCAGAAGTAGTGAGGAGGCTTTTTTGG
AGGCCTAGGCTTTTGCAAAAAGCTAACTTGTTTATTGCAGCTTATAATGGTTACAAATAAAGCAATAGCA
TCACAAATTTCACAAATAAAGCATTTTTTTCACTGCATTCTAGTTGTGGTTTGTCCAAACTCATCAATGT
ATCTTATCATGTCTGGATCCGCTGCATTAATGAATCGGCCAACGCGCGGGGAGAGGCGGTTTGCGTATTG
GGCGCTCTTCCGCTTCCTCGCTCACTGACTCGCTGCGCTCGGTCGTTCGGCTGCGGCGAGCGGTATCAGC
TCACTCAAAGGCGGTAATACGGTTATCCACAGAATCAGGGGATAACGCAGGAAAGAACATGTGAGCAAAA
GGCCAGCAAAAGGCCAGGAACCGTAAAAAGGCCGCGTTGCTGGCGTTTTTCCATAGGCTCCGCCCCCCTG
ACGAGCATCACAAAAATCGACGCTCAAGTCAGAGGTGGCGAAACCCGACAGGACTATAAAGATACCAGGC
GTTTCCCCCTGGAAGCTCCCTCGTGCGCTCTCCTGTTCCGACCCTGCCGCTTACCGGATACCTGTCCGCC
TTTCTCCCTTCGGGAAGCGTGGCGCTTTCTCATAGCTCACGCTGTAGGTATCTCAGTTCGGTGTAGGTCG
TTCGCTCCAAGCTGGGCTGTGTGCACGAACCCCCCGTTCAGCCCGACCGCTGCGCCTTATCCGGTAACTA
TCGTCTTGAGTCCAACCCGGTAAGACACGACTTATCGCCACTGGCAGCAGCCACTGGTAACAGGATTAGC
AGAGCGAGGTATGTAGGCGGTGCTACAGAGTTCTTGAAGTGGTGGCCTAACTACGGCTACACTAGAAGAA
CAGTATTTGGTATCTGCGCTCTGCTGAAGCCAGTTACCTTCGGAAAAAGAGTTGGTAGCTCTTGATCCGG
CAAACAAACCACCGCTGGTAGCGGTGGTTTTTTTGTTTGCAAGCAGCAGATTACGCGCAGAAAAAAAGGA
TCTCAAGAAGATCCTTTGATCTTTTCTACGGGGTCTGACGCTCAGTGGAACGAAAACTCACGTTAAGGGA
TTTTGGTCATGAGATTATCAAAAAGGATCTTCACCTAGATCCTTTTAAATTAAAAATGAAGTTTTAAATC
AATCTAAAGTATATATGAGTAAACTTGGTCTGACAGTTACCAATGCTTAATCAGTGAGGCACCTATCTCA
GCGATCTGTCTATTTCGTTCATCCATAGTTGCCTGACTCCCCGTCGTGTAGATAACTACGATACGGGAGG
GCTTACCATCTGGCCCCAGTGCTGCAATGATACCGCGAGACCCACGCTCACCGGCTCCAGATTTATCAGC
AATAAACCAGCCAGCCGGAAGGGCCGAGCGCAGAAGTGGTCCTGCAACTTTATCCGCCTCCATCCAGTCT
ATTAATTGTTGCCGGGAAGCTAGAGTAAGTAGTTCGCCAGTTAATAGTTTGCGCAACGTTGTTGCCATTG
CTACAGGCATCGTGGTGTCACGCTCGTCGTTTGGTATGGCTTCATTCAGCTCCGGTTCCCAACGATCAAG
GCGAGTTACATGATCCCCCATGTTGTGCAAAAAAGCGGTTAGCTCCTTCGGTCCTCCGATCGTTGTCAGA
AGTAAGTTGGCCGCAGTGTTATCACTCATGGTTATGGCAGCACTGCATAATTCTCTTACTGTCATGCCAT
CCGTAAGATGCTTTTCTGTGACTGGTGAGTACTCAACCAAGTCATTCTGAGAATAGTGTATGCGGCGACC
GAGTTGCTCTTGCCCGGCGTCAATACGGGATAATACCGCGCCACATAGCAGAACTTTAAAAGTGCTCATC
ATTGGAAAACGTTCTTCGGGGCGAAAACTCTCAAGGATCTTACCGCTGTTGAGATCCAGTTCGATGTAAC
CCACTCGTGCACCCAACTGATCTTCAGCATCTTTTACTTTCACCAGCGTTTCTGGGTGAGCAAAAACAGG
AAGGCAAAATGCCGCAAAAAAGGGAATAAGGGCGACACGGAAATGTTGAATACTCATACTCTTCCTTTTT
CAATGACCGCTTTGGAAAAACAAAGACTGTATTTCCTGGAAATTAATGTTTATTCAATAAACTGTGTATT
CAGCTATATTCACATAGTGGTGAGGCTGAAATGAGGCGGGAAGAGGCGGTTGGGGCTTAATTATATCAAT
TTGGGTGGCCCCACAGCGCCTCCAAGGCGCCAGTCCTGTTTTGACAAGTTGCCTCTGGAAGCCTCTCTTC
TTTTTCTCCAGAGTAAGCGGAGGCCAGGGGCCCCCGGCCTCTGCTTAATACTAAAAAAAACAGCTGTTGT
CATAGTAATGATTGGGTGGAAACATTCCAGGCCTGGGTGGAGAGGCTTTTTGCTTCCTCTTGCAAAACCA
CACTGACATTCCAGGCCTGGGTGGAGAGGCTTTTTGCTTCCTCTTGCAAAACCACACTGCCCTCTGGAGG
GCAGTTGCCTAGCAACTAATTAAAAGAGGATGTCGCACGGCCAGCTGCGGTCAGTTAGTCACTTCCTGCT
TAACTGACTTGACATTTTCTATTTTAAGAGTCGGGAGGAAAATTACTGTGTTGGAGGCCCTCCGCCATCT
TCTGAAGCTGAATCGAATTAACTTGTTTATTGCAGCTTATAATGGTTACAAATAAAGCAATAGCATCACA
AATTTCACAAATAAAGCATTTTTTTCACTGCATTCTAGTTGTGGTTTGTCCAAACTCATCAATGTATCTT
ATCATGTCTGGATCTGATATCATCGTCGACATTGATTATTGACTAGTTATTAATAGTAATCAATTACGGG
GTCATTAGTTCATAGCCCATATATGGAGTTCCGCGTTACATAACTTACGGTAAATGGCCCGCCTGGCTGA
CCGCCCAACGACCCCCGCCCATTGACGTCAATAATGACGTATGTTCCCATAGTAACGCCAATAGGGACTT
TCCATTGACGTCAATGGGTGGAGTATTTACGGTAAACTGCCCACTTGGCAGTACATCAAGTGTATCATAT
GCCAAGTACGCCCCCTATTGACGTCAATGACGGTAAATGGCCCGCCTGGCATTATGCCCAGTACATGACC
TTATGGGACTTTCCTACTTGGCAGTACATCTACGTATTAGTCATCGCTATTACCATGGTCGAGGTGAGCC
CCACGTTCTGCTTCACTCTCCCCATCTCCCCCCCCTCCCCACCCCCAATTTTGTATTTATTTATTTTTTA
ATTATTTTGTGCAGCGATGGGGGCGGGGGGGGGGGGGGGGGGGGCGCGAGGCGGGGGGGGGGGGGCGGGG
CGGGGGGCGGGGCGGGGCGAGGCGGAGAGGTGCGGCGGCAGCCAATCAGAGCGGCGCGCTCCGAAAGTTT
CCTTTTATGGCGAGGCGGCGGCGGCGGCGGCCCTATAAAAAGCGAAGCGCGCGGCGGGCGGGAGTCGCTG
CGCGCTGCCTTCGCCCCGTGCCCCGCTCCGCCGCCGCCTCGCGCCGCCCGCCCCGGCTCTGACTGACCGC
GTTACTCCCACAGGTGAGCGGGCGGGACGGCCCTTCTCCTCCGGGCTGTAATTAGCGCTTGGTTTAATGA
CGGCTTGTTTCTTTTCTGTGGCTGCGTGAAAGCCTTGAGGGGCTCCGGGAGGGCCCTTTGTGCGGGGGGA
GCGGCTCGGGGGGTGCGTGCGTGTGTGTGTGCGTGGGGAGCGCCGCGTGCGGCTCCGCGCTGCCCGGCGG
CTGTGAGCGCTGCGGGCGCGGCGCGGGGCTTTGTGCGCTCCGCAGTGTGCGCGAGGGGAGCGCGGCCGGG
GGCGGTGCCCCGCGGTGCGGGGGGGGCTGCGAGGGGAACAAAGGCTGCGTGCGGGGTGTGTGCGTGGGGG
GGTGAGCAGGGGGTGTGGGCGCGTCGGTCGGGCTGCAACCCCCCCTGCACCCCCCTCCCCGAGTTGCTGA
GCACGGCCCGGCTTCGGGTGCGGGGCTCCGTACGGGGCGTGGCGCGGGGCTCGCCGTGCCGGGCGGGGGG
TGGCGGCAGGTGGGGGTGCCGGGCGGGGCGGGGCCGCCTCGGGCCGGGGAGGGCTCGGGGGAGGGGCGCG
GCGGCCCCCGGAGCGCCGGCGGCTGTCGAGGCGCGGCGAGCCGCAGCCATTGCCTTTTATGGTAATCGTG
CGAGAGGGCGCAGGGACTTCCTTTGTCCCAAATCTGTGCGGAGCCGAAATCTGGGAGGCGCCGCCGCACC
CCCTCTAGCGGGCGCGGGGCGAAGCGGTGCGGCGCCGGCAGGAAGGAAATGGGCGGGGAGGGCCTTCGTG
CGTCGCCGCGCCGCCGTCCCCTTCTCCCTCTCCAGCCTCGGGGCTGTCCGCGGGGGGACGGCTGCCTTCG
GGGGGGACGGGGCAGGGCGGGGTTCGGCTTCTGGCGTGTGACCGGCGGCTCTAGAGCCTCTGCTAACCAT
GTTCATGCCTTCTTCTTTTTCCTACAGCTCCTGGGCAACGTGCTGGTTATTGTGCTGTCTCATCATTTTG
GCAAAGAATTCCTCGAGGCTAGCACCATGGCGCACATCGTGATGGTGGACGCCTACAAGCCGACGAAGGG
CAGCGGTGAGAACCTGTACTTCCAGAGCGGCGACTACAAGGATGACGATGACAAGGGCGCGCCAACAAGT
TTGTACAAAAAAGTTGGCATGTCGGGAGGTGGTGTGATTCGTGGCCCCGCAGGGAACAACGATTGCCGCA
TCTACGTGGGTAACTTACCTCCAGACATCCGAACCAAGGACATTGAGGACGTGTTCTACAAATACGGCGC
TATCCGCGACATCGACCTCAAGAATCGCCGCGGGGGACCGCCCTTCGCCTTCGTTGAGTTCGAGGACCCG
CGAGACGCGGAAGACGCGGTGTATGGTCGCGACGGCTATGATTACGATGGGTACCGTCTGCGGGTGGAGT
TTCCTCGAAGCGGCCGTGGAACAGGCCGAGGCGGCGGCGGGGGTGGAGGTGGCGGAGCTCCCCGAGGTCG
CTATGGCCCCCCATCCAGGCGGTCTGAAAACAGAGTGGTTGTCTCTGGACTGCCTCCAAGTGGAAGTTGG
CAGGATTTAAAGGATCACATGCGTGAAGCAGGTGATGTATGTTATGCTGATGTTTACCGAGATGGCACTG
GTGTCGTGGAGTTTGTACGGAAAGAAGATATGACCTATGCAGTTCGAAAACTGGATAACACTAAGTTTAG
ATCTCATGAGGGAGAAACTGCCTACATCCGGGTTAAAGTTGATGGGCCCAGAAGTCCAAGTTATGGAAGA
TCTCGATCTCGAAGCCGTAGTCGTAGCAGAAGCCGTAGCAGAAGCAACAGCAGGAGTCGCAGTTACTCCC
CAAGGAGAAGCAGAGGATCACCACGCTATTCTCCCCGTCATAGCAGATCTCGCTCTCGTACATACCCAAC
TTTCTTGTACAAAGTGGTTGATATCGGTAAGCCTATCCCTAACCCTCTCCTCGGTCTCGATTCTACGATG
GTGAGCAAGGGCGAGGAGGATAACATGGCCATCATCAAGGAGTTCATGCGCTTCAAGGTGCACATGGAGG
GCTCCGTGAACGGCCACGAGTTCGAGATCGAGGGCGAGGGCGAGGGCCGCCCCTACGAGGGCACCCAGAC
CGCCAAGCTGAAGGTGACCAAGGGTGGCCCCCTGCCCTTCGCCTGGGACATCCTGTCCCCTCAGTTCATG
TACGGCTCCAAGGCCTACGTGAAGCACCCCGCCGACATCCCCGACTACTTGAAGCTGTCCTTCCCCGAGG
GCTTCAAGTGGGAGCGCGTGATGAACTTCGAGGACGGCGGCGTGGTGACCGTGACCCAGGACTCCTCCCT
GCAGGACGGCGAGTTCATCTACAAGGTGAAGCTGCGCGGCACCAACTTCCCCTCCGACGGCCCCGTAATG
CAGAAGAAGACCATGGGCTGGGAGGCCTCCTCCGAGCGGATGTACCCCGAGGACGGCGCCCTGAAGGGCG
AGATCAAGCAGAGGCTGAAGCTGAAGGACGGCGGCCACTACGACGCTGAGGTCAAGACCACCTACAAGGC
CAAGAAGCCCGTGCAGCTGCCCGGCGCCTACAACGTCAACATCAAGTTGGACATCACCTCCCACAACGAG
GACTACACCATCGTGGAACAGTACGAACGCGCCGAGGGCCGCCACTCCACCGGCGGCATGGACGAGCTGT
ACAAGTAGTAATGAACTAGTACCGGTTAAGTCGACAATCAACGCGTTAAGTCGACAGGCCGCTCGATAAG
CTTGATATCGAATTCCGCCCCCCCCCCCTCTCCCTCCCCCCCCCCTAACGTTACTGGCCGAAGCCGCTTG
GAATAAGGCCGGTGTGCGTTTGTCTATATGTTATTTTCCACCATATTGCCGTCTTTTGGCAATGTGAGGG
CCCGGAAACCTGGCCCTGTCTTCTTGACGAGCATTCCTAGGGGTCTTTCCCCTCTCGCCAAAGGAATGCA
AGGTCTGTTGAATGTCGTGAAGGAAGCAGTTCCTCTGGAAGCTTCTTGAAGACAAACAACGTCTGTAGCG
ACCCTTTGCAGGCAGCGGAACCCCCCACCTGGCGACAGGTGCCTCTGCGGCCAAAAGCCACGTGTATAAG
ATACACCTGCAAAGGCGGCACAACCCCAGTGCCACGTTGTGAGTTGGATAGTTGTGGAAAGAGTCAAATG
GCTCTCCTCAAGCGTATTCAACAAGGGGCTGAAGGATGCCCAGAAGGTACCCCATTGTATGGGATCTGAT
CTGGGGCCTCGGTGCACATGCTTTACATGTGTTTAGTCGAGGTTAAAAAAACGTCTAGGCCCCCCGAACC
ACGGGGACGTGGTTTTCCTTTGAAAAAC
